Addgene plasmid #100054: pAAV.CAG.hChR2(H134R)-mCherry.WPRE.SV40
Purpose: AAV expression of humanized ChR2 with H134R mutation fused to mCherry driven by CAG promoter for optogenetic activation
Depositing lab: Karl Deisseroth.
Backbone
  Vector backbone: pAAV
  Vector type: Mammalian Expression, AAV
Growth in bacteria
  Bacterial resistance: Ampicillin, 100 μg/mL
  Growth temperature: 37°C
  Growth strain: NEB Stable
  Copy number: Unknown
Gene/Insert
  Gene/Insert name: channelrhodopsin-2 (alt name: ChR2)
  Species: C. reinhardtii
  Insert size (bp): 1647
  Mutation: H134R mutation in ChR2
  Promoter: CAG
  Tag / fusion protein: mCherry (C terminal on insert)
  Cloning method: Restriction Enzyme; 5′ cloning site HindIII (not destroyed); 3′ cloning site XbaI (not destroyed)
  Sequencing primers: 5′ unknown
Terms and licenses: Academic/Nonprofit Terms; Industry Terms: Not Available to Industry
Depositor comments: Penn Vector Core PV1959
How to cite: pAAV.CAG.hChR2(H134R)-mCherry.WPRE.SV40 was a gift from Karl Deisseroth (Addgene plasmid # 100054 ; http://n2t.net/addgene:100054 ; RRID:Addgene_100054) For viral preps, please replace (Addgene plasmid # 100054) in the above sentence with: (Addgene viral prep # 100054-AAV1), (Addgene viral prep # 100054-AAV2), (Addgene viral prep # 100054-AAV5), or (Addgene viral prep # 100054-AAV9)
