[The description below was written by a language model from this plasmid's Addgene catalogue record and pLannotate feature annotations shown in this document.]
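Description:
pAAV.CAG.hChR2(H134R)-mCherry.WPRE.SV40 is a 6.9 kb adeno-associated virus transfer plasmid for mammalian expression of an optogenetic actuator. The expression cassette lies between two AAV2 inverted terminal repeats, the only cis elements needed for replication and packaging of the intervening DNA into AAV capsids when rep, cap and helper functions are supplied in trans. The record indicates that the construct has been packaged as several serotypes. The bacterial backbone carries a high-copy ColE1/pUC-type origin, an f1 phage origin, and a β-lactamase gene for ampicillin selection, along with lac promoter/operator and lacZα remnants from the parental cloning vector. The recombination-deficient growth strain listed is consistent with the usual need to protect ITRs from rearrangement.

The payload is driven by the CAG promoter, annotated here as a CMV immediate-early enhancer fragment, the chicken β-actin promoter and chimeric β-actin-derived intron sequences, which together give strong, broadly active transcription rather than cell-type-restricted expression. It directs a humanized N-terminal fragment of Chlamydomonas reinhardtii channelrhodopsin-2 carrying the H134R mutation, a blue light-gated cation channel, fused at its C terminus to mCherry so that expressing cells can be identified by red fluorescence. The insert was cloned between HindIII and XbaI sites. Downstream, the feature table shows an additional chimeric intron annotation, then a WPRE, which enhances transcript stability and expression, followed by an SV40 polyadenylation signal (annotated on the reverse strand, with an adjacent large T antigen fragment). The construct is intended for viral or plasmid delivery of ChR2 to depolarise and activate cells with light.
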