Features (pLannotate 1.2.2; 23 found; start..end, strand, type, name):
    191..439     +  enhancer       CMV enhancer (fragment): human cytomegalovirus immediate early enhancer
    441..718     +  promoter       chicken β-actin promoter: No description available
    719..854     +  intron         hybrid intron (fragment): hybrid between chicken β-actin (CBA) and minute virus of mice (MMV) introns (Gray et al., 2011)
    943..1073    +  intron         chimeric intron (fragment): chimera between introns from chicken β-actin and rabbit β-globin
   1176..2102    +  CDS            ChR2(H134R): H134R mutant of an N-terminal fragment of channelrhodopsin-2 from the alga Chlamydomonas reinhardtii (Nagel et al., 2005) blue light-activated cation channel
   2115..2821    +  CDS            mCherry (fragment): monomeric derivative of DsRed fluorescent protein (Shaner et al., 2004) mammalian codon-optimized
   2848..2980    +  intron         chimeric intron: chimera between introns from human β-globin and immunoglobulin heavy chain genes
   3012..3036    +  misc_feature   MCS (fragment): pBluescript multiple cloning site
   3036..3624    +  misc_feature   WPRE: woodchuck hepatitis virus posttranscriptional regulatory element
   3667..3788    -  polyA_signal   SV40 poly(A) signal: SV40 polyadenylation signal
   3811..3879    -  CDS            large T antigen (fragment): large T antigen from SV40 (simian virus 40)
   3950..4080    +  repeat_region  AAV2 ITR (fragment): inverted terminal repeat of adeno-associated virus serotype 2 inverted
   4094..4251    +  CDS            lacZα (fragment): LacZα fragment of β-galactosidase; lacZ fragment
   4256..4684    +  rep_origin     f1 ori (sequence partly withheld): f1 bacteriophage origin of replication; arrow indicates direction of (+) strand synthesis
   4737..4841    +  promoter       AmpR promoter: bla
   4842..5702    +  CDS            AmpR: β-lactamase; bla; confers resistance to ampicillin, carbenicillin, and related antibiotics
   5873..6461    +  rep_origin     ori: high-copy-number ColE1/pMB1/pBR322/pUC origin of replication
   6644..6736    +  CDS            lacI (fragment): lac repressor; lacI; The lac repressor binds to the lac operator to inhibit transcription in E. coli. This inhibition can be relieved by adding lactose or isopropyl-β-D-thiogalactopyranoside (IPTG).
   6749..6770    +  protein_bind   CAP binding site: CAP binding activates transcription in the presence of cAMP. E. coli catabolite activator protein
   6785..6815    +  promoter       lac promoter: promoter for the E. coli lac operon
   6823..6839    +  protein_bind   lac operator: The lac repressor binds to the lac operator to inhibit transcription in E. coli. This inhibition can be relieved by adding lactose or isopropyl-β-D-thiogalactopyranoside (IPTG). lac repressor encoded by lacI
   6890..3       -  CDS            lacZα (fragment) (across the origin): LacZα fragment of β-galactosidase; lacZ fragment
   6937..130     -  repeat_region  AAV2 ITR (fragment) (across the origin): inverted terminal repeat of adeno-associated virus serotype 2 inverted
>Addgene plasmid #100054 | pAAV.CAG.hChR2(H134R)-mCherry.WPRE.SV40 | depositor full sequence | sequence record 183171 | pAAV.CAG.hChR2(H134R)-mCherry.WPRE.SV40 sequence 6939 bps
CTGCGCGCTCGCTCGCTCACTGAGGCCGCCCGGGCAAAGCCCGGGCGTCGGGCGACCTTTGGTCGCCCGG
CCTCAGTGAGCGAGCGAGCGCGCAGAGAGGGAGTGGCCAACTCCATCACTAGGGGTTCCTTGTAGTTAAT
GATTAACCCGCCATGCTACTTATCTACGTAGCCATGCTCTAGGAAGAGTACCATTGACGTCAATAATGAC
GTATGTTCCCATAGTAACGCCAATAGGGACTTTCCATTGACGTCAATGGGTGGAGTATTTACGGTAAACT
GCCCACTTGGCAGTACATCAAGTGTATCATATGCCAAGTACGCCCCCTATTGACGTCAATGACGGTAAAT
GGCCCGCCTGGCATTATGCCCAGTACATGACCTTATGGGACTTTCCTACTTGGCAGTACATCTACGTATT
AGTCATCGCTATTACCATGGTCGAGGTGAGCCCCACGTTCTGCTTCACTCTCCCCATCTCCCCCCCCTCC
CCACCCCCAATTTTGTATTTATTTATTTTTTAATTATTTTGTGCAGCGATGGGGGCGGGGGGGGGGGGGG
GGCGCGCGCCAGGCGGGGCGGGGCGGGGCGAGGGGCGGGGCGGGGCGAGGCGGAGAGGTGCGGCGGCAGC
CAATCAGAGCGGCGCGCTCCGAAAGTTTCCTTTTATGGCGAGGCGGCGGCGGCGGCGGCCCTATAAAAAG
CGAAGCGCGCGGCGGGCGGGAGTCGCTGCGCGCTGCCTTCGCCCCGTGCCCCGCTCCGCCGCCGCCTCGC
GCCGCCCGCCCCGGCTCTGACTGACCGCGTTACTCCCACAGGTGAGCGGGCGGGACGGCCCTTCTCCTCC
GGGCTGTAATTAGCGCTTGGTTTAATGACGGCTTGTTTCTTTTCTGTGGCTGCGTGAAAGCCTTGAGGGG
CTCCGGGAGGGCCCTTTGTGCGGGGGGAGCGGCTCGGGGCTGTCCGCGGGGGGACGGCTGCCTTCGGGGG
GGACGGGGCAGGGCGGGGTTCGGCTTCTGGCGTGTGACCGGCGGCTCTAGAGCCTCTGCTAACCATGTTC
ATGCCTTCTTCTTTTTCCTACAGCTCCTGGGCAACGTGCTGGTTATTGTGCTGTCTCATCATTTTGGCAA
AGAATTGGATCGGGATCCACTAGTCCAGTGTGGTGGAATTGCCCTTGCTGCCACCATGGACTATGGCGGC
GCTTTGTCTGCCGTCGGACGCGAACTTTTGTTCGTTACTAATCCTGTGGTGGTGAACGGGTCCGTCCTGG
TCCCTGAGGATCAATGTTACTGTGCCGGATGGATTGAATCTCGCGGCACGAACGGCGCTCAGACCGCGTC
AAATGTCCTGCAGTGGCTTGCAGCAGGATTCAGCATTTTGCTGCTGATGTTCTATGCCTACCAAACCTGG
AAATCTACATGCGGCTGGGAGGAGATCTATGTGTGCGCCATTGAAATGGTTAAGGTGATTCTCGAGTTCT
TTTTTGAGTTTAAGAATCCCTCTATGCTCTACCTTGCCACAGGACACCGGGTGCAGTGGCTGCGCTATGC
AGAGTGGCTGCTCACTTGTCCTGTCATCCTTATCCGCCTGAGCAACCTCACCGGCCTGAGCAACGACTAC
AGCAGGAGAACCATGGGACTCCTTGTCTCAGACATCGGGACTATCGTGTGGGGGGCTACCAGCGCCATGG
CAACCGGCTATGTTAAAGTCATCTTCTTTTGTCTTGGATTGTGCTATGGCGCGAACACATTTTTTCACGC
CGCCAAAGCATATATCGAGGGTTATCATACTGTGCCAAAGGGTCGGTGCCGCCAGGTCGTGACCGGCATG
GCATGGCTGTTTTTCGTGAGCTGGGGTATGTTCCCAATTCTCTTCATTTTGGGGCCCGAAGGTTTTGGCG
TCCTGAGCGTCTATGGCTCCACCGTAGGTCACACGATTATTGATCTGATGAGTAAAAATTGTTGGGGGTT
GTTGGGACACTACCTGCGCGTCCTGATCCACGAGCACATATTGATTCACGGAGATATCCGCAAAACCACC
AAACTGAACATCGGCGGAACGGAGATCGAGGTCGAGACTCTCGTCGAAGACGAAGCCGAGGCCGGAGCCG
TGCCAGCGGCCGCCGTGAGCAAGGGCGAGGAGGATAACATGGCCATCATCAAGGAGTTCATGCGCTTCAA
GGTGCACATGGAGGGCTCCGTGAACGGCCACGAGTTCGAGATCGAGGGCGAGGGCGAGGGCCGCCCCTAC
GAGGGCACCCAGACCGCCAAGCTGAAGGTGACCAAGGGTGGCCCCCTGCCCTTCGCCTGGGACATCCTGT
CCCCTCAGTTCATGTACGGCTCCAAGGCCTACGTGAAGCACCCCGCCGACATCCCCGACTACTTGAAGCT
GTCCTTCCCCGAGGGCTTCAAGTGGGAGCGCGTGATGAACTTCGAGGACGGCGGCGTGGTGACCGTGACC
CAGGACTCCTCCCTGCAGGACGGCGAGTTCATCTACAAGGTGAAGCTGCGCGGCACCAACTTCCCCTCCG
ACGGCCCCGTAATGCAGAAGAAGACCATGGGCTGGGAGGCCTCCTCCGAGCGGATGTACCCCGAGGACGG
CGCCCTGAAGGGCGAGATCAAGCAGAGGCTGAAGCTGAAGGACGGCGGCCACTACGACGCTGAGGTCAAG
ACCACCTACAAGGCCAAGAAGCCCGTGCAGCTGCCCGGCGCCTACAACGTCAACATCAAGTTGGACATCA
CCTCCCACAACGAGGACTACACCATCGTGGAACAGTACGAACGCGCCGAGGGCCGCCACTCCACCGGCGG
CATGGACGAGCTGTACAAGTAAAGCGGCCCCGGACTCGAGGCCGCAGGTAAGTATCAAGGTTACAAGACA
GGTTTAAGGAGACCAATAGAAACTGGGCTTGTCGAGACAGAGAAGACTCTTGCGTTTCTGATAGGCACCT
ATTGGTCTTACTGACATCCACTTTGCCTTTCTCTCCACAGGTGTCGAGTGGAGCTCGCGACTAGTCGATT
CGAATTCGATATCAAGCTTATCGATAATCAACCTCTGGATTACAAAATTTGTGAAAGATTGACTGGTATT
CTTAACTATGTTGCTCCTTTTACGCTATGTGGATACGCTGCTTTAATGCCTTTGTATCATGCTATTGCTT
CCCGTATGGCTTTCATTTTCTCCTCCTTGTATAAATCCTGGTTGCTGTCTCTTTATGAGGAGTTGTGGCC
CGTTGTCAGGCAACGTGGCGTGGTGTGCACTGTGTTTGCTGACGCAACCCCCACTGGTTGGGGCATTGCC
ACCACCTGTCAGCTCCTTTCCGGGACTTTCGCTTTCCCCCTCCCTATTGCCACGGCGGAACTCATCGCCG
CCTGCCTTGCCCGCTGCTGGACAGGGGCTCGGCTGTTGGGCACTGACAATTCCGTGGTGTTGTCGGGGAA
ATCATCGTCCTTTCCTTGGCTGCTCGCCTGTGTTGCCACCTGGATTCTGCGCGGGACGTCCTTCTGCTAC
GTCCCTTCGGCCCTCAATCCAGCGGACCTTCCTTCCCGCGGCCTGCTGCCGGCTCTGCGGCCTCTTCCGC
GTCTTCGCCTTCGCCCTCAGACGAGTCGGATCTCCCTTTGGGCCGCCTCCCCGCATCGATACCGTCGACC
CGGGCGGCCGCTTCGAGCAGACATGATAAGATACATTGATGAGTTTGGACAAACCACAACTAGAATGCAG
TGAAAAAAATGCTTTATTTGTGAAATTTGTGATGCTATTGCTTTATTTGTAACCATTATAAGCTGCAATA
AACAAGTTAACAACAACAATTGCATTCATTTTATGTTTCAGGTTCAGGGGGAGATGTGGGAGGTTTTTTA
AAGCAAGTAAAACCTCTACAAATGTGGTAAAATCGATAAGGATCTTCCTAGAGCATGGCTACGTAGATAA
GTAGCATGGCGGGTTAATCATTAACTACAAGGAACCCCTAGTGATGGAGTTGGCCACTCCCTCTCTGCGC
GCTCGCTCGCTCACTGAGGCCGGGCGACCAAAGGTCGCCCGACGCCCGGGCTTTGCCCGGGCGGCCTCAG
TGAGCGAGCGAGCGCGCAGCCTTAATTAACCTAATTCACTGGCCGTCGTTTTACAACGTCGTGACTGGGA
AAACCCTGGCGTTACCCAACTTAATCGCCTTGCAGCACATCCCCCTTTCGCCAGCTGGCGTAATAGCGAA
GAGGCCCGCACCGATCGCCCTTCCCAACAGTTGCGCAGCCTGAATGGCGAATGGG
[124 nt withheld, positions 4256-4379]
C
[91 nt withheld, positions 4381-4471]
A
[49 nt withheld, positions 4473-4521]
CCTTTGACGTTGGAGTCCACGTTCTTT
[37 nt withheld, positions 4549-4585]
ACCCTATCTCGGTCTATTCTTTTGATTTATAAGGGATTTTGCCGATTTCGGCCTATTGGTTAAAAAATGA
GCTGATTTAACAAAAATTTAACGCGAATTTTAACAAAATATTAACGCTTACAATTTAGGTGGCACTTTTC
GGGGAAATGTGCGCGGAACCCCTATTTGTTTATTTTTCTAAATACATTCAAATATGTATCCGCTCATGAG
ACAATAACCCTGATAAATGCTTCAATAATATTGAAAAAGGAAGAGTATGAGTATTCAACATTTCCGTGTC
GCCCTTATTCCCTTTTTTGCGGCATTTTGCCTTCCTGTTTTTGCTCACCCAGAAACGCTGGTGAAAGTAA
AAGATGCTGAAGATCAGTTGGGTGCACGAGTGGGTTACATCGAACTGGATCTCAACAGCGGTAAGATCCT
TGAGAGTTTTCGCCCCGAAGAACGTTTTCCAATGATGAGCACTTTTAAAGTTCTGCTATGTGGCGCGGTA
TTATCCCGTATTGACGCCGGGCAAGAGCAACTCGGTCGCCGCATACACTATTCTCAGAATGACTTGGTTG
AGTACTCACCAGTCACAGAAAAGCATCTTACGGATGGCATGACAGTAAGAGAATTATGCAGTGCTGCCAT
AACCATGAGTGATAACACTGCGGCCAACTTACTTCTGACAACGATCGGAGGACCGAAGGAGCTAACCGCT
TTTTTGCACAACATGGGGGATCATGTAACTCGCCTTGATCGTTGGGAACCGGAGCTGAATGAAGCCATAC
CAAACGACGAGCGTGACACCACGATGCCTGTAGCAATGGCAACAACGTTGCGCAAACTATTAACTGGCGA
ACTACTTACTCTAGCTTCCCGGCAACAATTAATAGACTGGATGGAGGCGGATAAAGTTGCAGGACCACTT
CTGCGCTCGGCCCTTCCGGCTGGCTGGTTTATTGCTGATAAATCTGGAGCCGGTGAGCGTGGGTCTCGCG
GTATCATTGCAGCACTGGGGCCAGATGGTAAGCCCTCCCGTATCGTAGTTATCTACACGACGGGGAGTCA
GGCAACTATGGATGAACGAAATAGACAGATCGCTGAGATAGGTGCCTCACTGATTAAGCATTGGTAACTG
TCAGACCAAGTTTACTCATATATACTTTAGATTGATTTAAAACTTCATTTTTAATTTAAAAGGATCTAGG
TGAAGATCCTTTTTGATAATCTCATGACCAAAATCCCTTAACGTGAGTTTTCGTTCCACTGAGCGTCAGA
CCCCGTAGAAAAGATCAAAGGATCTTCTTGAGATCCTTTTTTTCTGCGCGTAATCTGCTGCTTGCAAACA
AAAAAACCACCGCTACCAGCGGTGGTTTGTTTGCCGGATCAAGAGCTACCAACTCTTTTTCCGAAGGTAA
CTGGCTTCAGCAGAGCGCAGATACCAAATACTGTTCTTCTAGTGTAGCCGTAGTTAGGCCACCACTTCAA
GAACTCTGTAGCACCGCCTACATACCTCGCTCTGCTAATCCTGTTACCAGTGGCTGCTGCCAGTGGCGAT
AAGTCGTGTCTTACCGGGTTGGACTCAAGACGATAGTTACCGGATAAGGCGCAGCGGTCGGGCTGAACGG
GGGGTTCGTGCACACAGCCCAGCTTGGAGCGAACGACCTACACCGAACTGAGATACCTACAGCGTGAGCT
ATGAGAAAGCGCCACGCTTCCCGAAGGGAGAAAGGCGGACAGGTATCCGGTAAGCGGCAGGGTCGGAACA
GGAGAGCGCACGAGGGAGCTTCCAGGGGGAAACGCCTGGTATCTTTATAGTCCTGTCGGGTTTCGCCACC
TCTGACTTGAGCGTCGATTTTTGTGATGCTCGTCAGGGGGGCGGAGCCTATGGAAAAACGCCAGCAACGC
GGCCTTTTTACGGTTCCTGGCCTTTTGCTGGCCTTTTGCTCACATGTTCTTTCCTGCGTTATCCCCTGAT
TCTGTGGATAACCGTATTACCGCCTTTGAGTGAGCTGATACCGCTCGCCGCAGCCGAACGACCGAGCGCA
GCGAGTCAGTGAGCGAGGAAGCGGAAGAGCGCCCAATACGCAAACCGCCTCTCCCCGCGCGTTGGCCGAT
TCATTAATGCAGCTGGCACGACAGGTTTCCCGACTGGAAAGCGGGCAGTGAGCGCAACGCAATTAATGTG
AGTTAGCTCACTCATTAGGCACCCCAGGCTTTACACTTTATGCTTCCGGCTCGTATGTTGTGTGGAATTG
TGAGCGGATAACAATTTCACACAGGAAACAGCTATGACCATGATTACGCCAGATTTAATTAAGGGCAACT
GTTGGGAAGGGCGATCGGTGCGGGCCTCTTCGCTATTACGCCAG
