>Addgene plasmid #100054 | pAAV.CAG.hChR2(H134R)-mCherry.WPRE.SV40 | addgene partial sequence | sequence record 194442 | Addgene Partial NGS Result
GGGGCGGGGCGGGGCGAGGCGGAGAGGTGCGGCGGCAGCCAATCAGAGCGGCGCGCTCCGAAAGTTTCCT
TTTATGGCGAGGCGGCGGCGGCGGCGGCCCTATAAAAAGCGAAGCGCGCGGCGGGCGGGAGTCGCTGCGC
GCTGCCTTCGCCCCGTGCCCCGCTCCGCCGCCGCCTCGCGCCGCCCGCCCCGGCTCTGACTGACCGCGTT
ACTCCCACAGGTGAGCGGGCGGGACGGCCCTTCTCCTCCGGGCTGTAATTAGCGCTTGGTTTAATGACGG
CTTGTTTCTTTTCTGTGGCTGCGTGAAAGCCTTGAGGGGCTCCGGGAGGGCCCTTTGTGCGGGGGGAGCG
GCTCGGGGCTGTCCGCGGGGGGACGGCTGCCTTCGGGGGGGACGGGGCAGGGCGGGGTTCGGCTTCTGGC
GTGTGACCGGCGGCTCTAGAGCCTCTGCTAACCATGTTCATGCCTTCTTCTTTTTCCTACAGCTCCTGGG
CAACGTGCTGGTTATTGTGCTGTCTCATCATTTTGGCAAAGAATTGGATCGGGATCCACTAGTCCAGTGT
GGTGGAATTGCCCTTGCTGCCACCATGGACTATGGCGGCGCTTTGTCTGCCGTCGGACGCGAACTTTTGT
TCGTTACTAATCCTGTGGTGGTGAACGGGTCCGTCCTGGTCCCTGAGGATCAATGTTACTGTGCCGGATG
GATTGAATCTCGCGGCACGAACGGCGCTCAGACCGCGTCAAATGTCCTGCAGTGGCTTGCAGCAGGATTC
AGCATTTTGCTGCTGATGTTCTATGCCTACCAAACCTGGAAATCTACATGCGGCTGGGAGGAGATCTATG
TGTGCGCCATTGAAATGGTTAAGGTGATTCTCGAGTTCTTTTTTGAGTTTAAGAATCCCTCTATGCTCTA
CCTTGCCACAGGACACCGGGTGCAGTGGCTGCGCTATGCAGAGTGGCTGCTCACTTGTCCTGTCATCCTT
ATCCGCCTGAGCAACCTCACCGGCCTGAGCAACGACTACAGCAGGAGAACCATGGGACTCCTTGTCTCAG
ACATCGGGACTATCGTGTGGGGGGCTACCAGCGCCATGGCAACCGGCTATGTTAAAGTCATCTTCTTTTG
TCTTGGATTGTGCTATGGCGCGAACACATTTTTTCACGCCGCCAAAGCATATATCGAGGGTTATCATACT
GTGCCAAAGGGTCGGTGCCGCCAGGTCGTGACCGGCATGGCATGGCTGTTTTTCGTGAGCTGGGGTATGT
TCCCAATTCTCTTCATTTTGGGGCCCGAAGGTTTTGGCGTCCTGAGCGTCTATGGCTCCACCGTAGGTCA
CACGATTATTGATCTGATGAGTAAAAATTGTTGGGGGTTGTTGGGACACTACCTGCGCGTCCTGATCCAC
GAGCACATATTGATTCACGGAGATATCCGCAAAACCACCAAACTGAACATCGGCGGAACGGAGATCGAGG
TCGAGACTCTCGTCGAAGACGAAGCCGAGGCCGGAGCCGTGCCAGCGGCCGCCGTGAGCAAGGGCGAGGA
GGATAACATGGCCATCATCAAGGAGTTCATGCGCTTCAAGGTGCACATGGAGGGCTCCGTGAACGGCCAC
GAGTTCGAGATCGAGGGCGAGGGCGAGGGCCGCCCCTACGAGGGCACCCAGACCGCCAAGCTGAAGGTGA
CCAAGGGTGGCCCCCTGCCCTTCGCCTGGGACATCCTGTCCCCTCAGTTCATGTACGGCTCCAAGGCCTA
CGTGAAGCACCCCGCCGACATCCCCGACTACTTGAAGCTGTCCTTCCCCGAGGGCTTCAAGTGGGAGCGC
GTGATGAACTTCGAGGACGGCGGCGTGGTGACCGTGACCCAGGACTCCTCCCTGCAGGACGGCGAGTTCA
TCTACAAGGTGAAGCTGCGCGGCACCAACTTCCCCTCCGACGGCCCCGTAATGCAGAAGAAGACCATGGG
CTGGGAGGCCTCCTCCGAGCGGATGTACCCCGAGGACGGCGCCCTGAAGGGCGAGATCAAGCAGAGGCTG
AAGCTGAAGGACGGCGGCCACTACGACGCTGAGGTCAAGACCACCTACAAGGCCAAGAAGCCCGTGCAGC
TGCCCGGCGCCTACAACGTCAACATCAAGTTGGACATCACCTCCCACAACGAGGACTACACCATCGTGGA
ACAGTACGAACGCGCCGAGGGCCGCCACTCCACCGGCGGCATGGACGAGCTGTACAAGTAAAGCGGCCCC
GGACTCGAGGCCGCAGGTAAGTATCAAGGTTACAAGACAGGTTTAAGGAGACCAATAGAAACTGGGCTTG
TCGAGACAGAGAAGACTCTTGCGTTTCTGATAGGCACCTATTGGTCTTACTGACATCCACTTTGCCTTTC
TCTCCACAGGTGTCGAGTGGAGCTCGCGACTAGTCGATTCGAATTCGATATCAAGCTTATCGATAATCAA
CCTCTGGATTACAAAATTTGTGAAAGATTGACTGGTATTCTTAACTATGTTGCTCCTTTTACGCTATGTG
GATACGCTGCTTTAATGCCTTTGTATCATGCTATTGCTTCCCGTATGGCTTTCATTTTCTCCTCCTTGTA
TAAATCCTGGTTGCTGTCTCTTTATGAGGAGTTGTGGCCCGTTGTCAGGCAACGTGGCGTGGTGTGCACT
GTGTTTGCTGACGCAACCCCCACTGGTTGGGGCATTGCCACCACCTGTCAGCTCCTTTCCGGGACTTTCG
CTTTCCCCCTCCCTATTGCCACGGCGGAACTCATCGCCGCCTGCCTTGCCCGCTGCTGGACAGGGGCTCG
GCTGTTGGGCACTGACAATTCCGTGGTGTTGTCGGGGAAATCATCGTCCTTTCCTTGGCTGCTCGCCTGT
GTTGCCACCTGGATTCTGCGCGGGACGTCCTTCTGCTACGTCCCTTCGGCCCTCAATCCAGCGGACCTTC
CTTCCCGCGGCCTGCTGCCGGCTCTGCGGCCTCTTCCGCGTCTTCGCCTTCGCCCTCAGACGAGTCGGAT
CTCCCTTTGGGCCGCCTCCCCGCATCGATACCGTCGACCCGGGCGGCCGCTTCGAGCAGACATGATAAGA
TACATTGATGAGTTTGGACAAACCACAACTAGAATGCAGTGAAAAAAATGCTTTATTTGTGAAATTTGTG
ATGCTATTGCTTTATTTGTAACCATTATAAGCTGCAATAAACAAGTTAACAACAACAATTGCATTCATTT
TATGTTTCAGGTTCAGGGGGAGATGTGGGAGGTTTTTTAAAGCAAGTAAAACCTCTACAAATGTGGTAAA
ATCGATAAGGATCTTCCTAGAGCATGGCTACGTAGATAAGTAGCATGGCGGGTTAATCATTAACTACAAG
GAACCCCTAGTGATGGAGTTGGCCACTCCCTCTCTGCGCGCTCGCTCGCTCACTGAGGCCGGGCGACCAA
AGGTCGCCCGACGCCCGGGCTTTGCCCGGGCGGCCTCAGTGAGCGAGCGAGCGCGCAGCCTTAATTAACC
TAATTCACTGGCCGTCGTTTTACAACGTCGTGACTGGGAAAACCCTGGCGTTACCCAACTTAATCGCCTT
GCAGCACATCCCCCTTTCGCCAGCTGGCGTAATAGCGAAGAGGCCCGCACCGATCGCCCTTCCCAACAGT
TGCGCAGCCTGAATGGCGAATGGG
[124 nt withheld, positions 3665-3788]
C
[91 nt withheld, positions 3790-3880]
A
[49 nt withheld, positions 3882-3930]
CCTTTGACGTTGGAGTCCACGTTCTTT
[37 nt withheld, positions 3958-3994]
ACCCTATCTCGGTCTATTCTTTTGATTTATAAGGGATTTTGCCGATTTCGGCCTATTGGTTAAAAAATGA
GCTGATTTAACAAAAATTTAACGCGAATTTTAACAAAATATTAACGCTTACAATTTAGGTGGCACTTTTC
GGGGAAATGTGCGCGGAACCCCTATTTGTTTATTTTTCTAAATACATTCAAATATGTATCCGCTCATGAG
ACAATAACCCTGATAAATGCTTCAATAATATTGAAAAAGGAAGAGTATGAGTATTCAACATTTCCGTGTC
GCCCTTATTCCCTTTTTTGCGGCATTTTGCCTTCCTGTTTTTGCTCACCCAGAAACGCTGGTGAAAGTAA
AAGATGCTGAAGATCAGTTGGGTGCACGAGTGGGTTACATCGAACTGGATCTCAACAGCGGTAAGATCCT
TGAGAGTTTTCGCCCCGAAGAACGTTTTCCAATGATGAGCACTTTTAAAGTTCTGCTATGTGGCGCGGTA
TTATCCCGTATTGACGCCGGGCAAGAGCAACTCGGTCGCCGCATACACTATTCTCAGAATGACTTGGTTG
AGTACTCACCAGTCACAGAAAAGCATCTTACGGATGGCATGACAGTAAGAGAATTATGCAGTGCTGCCAT
AACCATGAGTGATAACACTGCGGCCAACTTACTTCTGACAACGATCGGAGGACCGAAGGAGCTAACCGCT
TTTTTGCACAACATGGGGGATCATGTAACTCGCCTTGATCGTTGGGAACCGGAGCTGAATGAAGCCATAC
CAAACGACGAGCGTGACACCACGATGCCTGTAGCAATGGCAACAACGTTGCGCAAACTATTAACTGGCGA
ACTACTTACTCTAGCTTCCCGGCAACAATTAATAGACTGGATGGAGGCGGATAAAGTTGCAGGACCACTT
CTGCGCTCGGCCCTTCCGGCTGGCTGGTTTATTGCTGATAAATCTGGAGCCGGTGAGCGTGGGTCTCGCG
GTATCATTGCAGCACTGGGGCCAGATGGTAAGCCCTCCCGTATCGTAGTTATCTACACGACGGGGAGTCA
GGCAACTATGGATGAACGAAATAGACAGATCGCTGAGATAGGTGCCTCACTGATTAAGCATTGGTAACTG
TCAGACCAAGTTTACTCATATATACTTTAGATTGATTTAAAACTTCATTTTTAATTTAAAAGGATCTAGG
TGAAGATCCTTTTTGATAATCTCATGACCAAAATCCCTTAACGTGAGTTTTCGTTCCACTGAGCGTCAGA
CCCCGTAGAAAAGATCAAAGGATCTTCTTGAGATCCTTTTTTTCTGCGCGTAATCTGCTGCTTGCAAACA
AAAAAACCACCGCTACCAGCGGTGGTTTGTTTGCCGGATCAAGAGCTACCAACTCTTTTTCCGAAGGTAA
CTGGCTTCAGCAGAGCGCAGATACCAAATACTGTTCTTCTAGTGTAGCCGTAGTTAGGCCACCACTTCAA
GAACTCTGTAGCACCGCCTACATACCTCGCTCTGCTAATCCTGTTACCAGTGGCTGCTGCCAGTGGCGAT
AAGTCGTGTCTTACCGGGTTGGACTCAAGACGATAGTTACCGGATAAGGCGCAGCGGTCGGGCTGAACGG
GGGGTTCGTGCACACAGCCCAGCTTGGAGCGAACGACCTACACCGAACTGAGATACCTACAGCGTGAGCT
ATGAGAAAGCGCCACGCTTCCCGAAGGGAGAAAGGCGGACAGGTATCCGGTAAGCGGCAGGGTCGGAACA
GGAGAGCGCACGAGGGAGCTTCCAGGGGGAAACGCCTGGTATCTTTATAGTCCTGTCGGGTTTCGCCACC
TCTGACTTGAGCGTCGATTTTTGTGATGCTCGTCAGGGGGGCGGAGCCTATGGAAAAACGCCAGCAACGC
GGCCTTTTTACGGTTCCTGGCCTTTTGCTGGCCTTTTGCTCACATGTTCTTTCCTGCGTTATCCCCTGAT
TCTGTGGATAACCGTATTACCGCCTTTGAGTGAGCTGATACCGCTCGCCGCAGCCGAACGACCGAGCGCA
GCGAGTCAGTGAGCGAGGAAGCGGAAGAGCGCCCAATACGCAAACCGCCTCTCCCCGCGCGTTGGCCGAT
TCATTAATGCAGCTGGCACGACAGGTTTCCCGACTGGAAAGCGGGCAGTGAGCGCAACGCAATTAATGTG
AGTTAGCTCACTCATTAGGCACCCCAGGCTTTACACTTTATGCTTCCGGCTCGTATGTTGTGTGGAATTG
TGAGCGGATAACAATTTCACACAGGAAACAGCTATGACCATGATTACGCCAGATTTAATTAAGGGCAACT
GTTGGGAAGGGCGATCGGTGCGGGCCTCTTCGCTATTACGCCAGCTGCGCGCTCGCTCGCTCACTGAGGC
CGCCCGGGCAAAGCCCGGGCGGCCTCAGTGAGCGAGCGAGCGCGCAGAGAGGGAGTGGCCAACTCCATCA
CTAGGGGTTCCTTGTAGTTAATGATTAACCCGCCATGCTACTTATCTACGTAGCCATGCTCTAGGAAGAG
TACCATTGACGTCAATAATGACGTATGTTCCCATAGTAACGCCAATAGGGACTTTCCATTGACGTCAATG
GGTGGAGTATTTACGGTAAACTGCCCACTTGGCAGTACATCAAGTGTATCATATGCCAAGTACGCCCCCT
ATTGACGTCAATGACGGTAAATGGCCCGCCTGGCATTATGCCCAGTACATGACCTTATGGGACTTTCCTA
CTTGGCAGTACATCTACGTATTAGTCATCGCTATTACCATGGTCGAGGTGAGCCCCACGTTCTGCTTCAC
TCTCCCCATCTCCCCCCCCTCCCCACCCCCAATTTTGTATTTATTTATTTTTTAATTATTTTGTGCAGCG
ATGGGGGCGGGGGGGGGGGG
